>Addgene plasmid #122094 | pSEVA6213S | addgene full sequence | sequence record 243571 | Addgene NGS Result
CCTTTAATTAATGTGACAATTAATCATCGGCATAGTATATCGGCATAGTATAATACGACAAGGTGAGGAA
CTAAACCCCTAGGGGAGTCATGAACATATGAAA
[354 nt withheld, positions 104-457]
AAAAAAACCATCCCGAACAACCTGGTTGAAAACTACCTGACCCCGATGTCTCTGGCATACTGGTTCATGG
ATGATGGTGGTAAATGGGATTACAACAAAAACTCTACCAACAAATCGATCGTACTGAACACCCAGTCTTT
CACTTTCGAAGAAGTAGAATACCTGGTTAAGGGTCTGCGTAACAAATTCCAACTGAACTGTTACGTAAAA
ATCAACAAAAACAAACCGATCATCTACATCGATTCTATGTCTTACCTGATCTTCTACAACCTGATCAAAC
CGTACCTGATCCCGCAGATGATGTACAAACTGCCGAACACTATCTCCTCCGAAACTTTCCTGAAATAATA
AGAATTCGAGCTCGGTACCCGGGGATCCTCTAGAGTCGACCTGCAGGCATGCAAGCTTGCGGCCGCGTCG
TGACTGGGAAAACCCTGGCGACTAGTCTTGGACTCCTGTTGATAGATCCAGTAATGACCTCAGAACTCCA
TCTGGATTTGTTCAGAACGCTCGGTTGCCGCCGGGCGTTTTTTATTGGTGAGAATCCAGGGGTCCCCAAT
AATTACGATTTAAATTTGACATAAGCCTGTTCGGTTCGTAAACTGTAATGCAAGTAGCGTATGCGCTCAC
GCAACTGGTCCAGAACCTTGACCGAACGCAGCGGTGGTAACGGCGCAGTGGCGGTTTTCATGGCTTGTTA
TGACTGTTTTTTTGTACAGCCTATGCCTCGGGCATCCAAGCAGCAAGCGCGTTACGCCGTGGGTCGATGT
TTGATGTTATGGAGCAGCAACGATGTTACGCAGCAGCAACGATGTTACGCAGCAGGGCAGTCGCCCTAAA
ACAAAGTTAGGTGGCTCAAGTATGGGCATCATTCGCACATGTAGGCTCGGCCCTGACCAAGTCAAATCCA
TGCGGGCTGCTCTTGATCTTTTCGGTCGTGAGTTCGGAGACGTAGCCACCTACTCCCAACATCAGCCGGA
CTCCGATTACCTCGGGAACTTGCTCCGTAGTAAGACATTCATCGCGCTTGCTGCCTTCGACCAAGAAGCG
GTTGTTGGCGCTCTCGCGGCTTACGTTCTGCCCAAGTTTGAGCAGCCGCGTAGTGAGATCTATATCTATG
ATCTCGCAGTCTCCGGAGAGCACCGGAGGCAGGGCATTGCCACCGCGCTCATCAATCTCCTCAAGCATGA
GGCCAACGCGCTTGGTGCTTATGTGATCTACGTGCAAGCAGATTACGGTGACGATCCCGCAGTGGCTCTC
TATACAAAGTTGGGCATACGGGAAGAAGTGATGCACTTTGATATCGACCCAAGTACCGCCACCTAACAAT
TCGTTCAAGCCGAGATCGGCTTCCCGGCCGCGGAGTTGTTCGGTAAATTGGACAACGGTCCGCGCGTTGT
CCTTTTCCGCTGCATAACCCTGCTTCGGGGTCATTATAGCGATTTTTTCGGTATATCCATCCTTTTTCGC
ACGATATACAGGATTTTGCCAAAGGGTTCGTGTAGACTTTCCTTGGTGTATCCAACGGCGTCAGCCGGGC
AGGATAGGTGAAGTAGGCCCACCCGCGAGCGGGTGTTCCTTCTTCACTGTCCCTTATTCGCACCTGGCGG
TGCTCAACGGGAATCCTGCTCTGCGAGGCTGGCCGTAGGCCGGCCGCGATGCAGGTGGCTGCTGAACCCC
CAGCCGGAACTGACCCCACAAGGCCCTAGCGTTTGCAATGCACCAGGTCATCATTGACCCAGGCGTGTTC
CACCAGGCCGCTGCCTCGCAACTCTTCGCAGGCTTCGCCGACCTGCTCGCGCCACTTCTTCACGCGGGTG
GAATCCGATCCGCACATGAGGCGGAAGGTTTCCAGCTTGAGCGGGTACGGCTCCCGGTGCGAGCTGAAAT
AGTCGAACATCCGTCGGGCCGTCGGCGACAGCTTGCGGTACTTCTCCCATATGAATTTCGTGTAGTGGTC
GCCAGCAAACAGCACGACGATTTCCTCGTCGATCAGGACCTGGCAACGGGACGTTTTCTTGCCACGGTCC
AGGACGCGGAAGCGGTGCAGCAGCGACACCGATTCCAGGTGCCCAACGCGGTCGGACGTGAAGCCCATCG
CCGTCGCCTGTAGGCGCGACAGGCATTCCTCGGCCTTCGTGTAATACCGGCCATTGATCGACCAGCCCAG
GTCCTGGCAAAGCTCGTAGAACGTGAAGGTGATCGGCTCGCCGATAGGGGTGCGCTTCGCGTACTCCAAC
ACCTGCTGCCACACCAGTTCGTCATCGTCGGCCCGCAGCTCGACGCCGGTGTAGGTGATCTTCACGTCCT
TGTTGACGTGGAAAATGACCTTGTTTTGCAGCGCCTCGCGCGGGATTTTCTTGTTGCGCGTGGTGAACAG
GGCAGAGCGGGCCGTGTCGTTTGGCATCGCTCGCATCGTGTCCGGCCACGGCGCAATATCGAACAAGGAA
AGCTGCATTTCCTTGATCTGCTGCTTCGTGTGTTTCAGCAACGCGGCCTGCTTGGCTTCGCTGACCTGTT
TTGCCAGGTCCTCGCCGGCGGTTTTTCGCTTCTTGGTCGTCATAGTTCCTCGCGTGTCGATGGTCATCGA
CTTCGCCAAACCTGCCGCCTCCTGTTCGAGACGACGCGAACGCTCCACGGCGGCCGATGGCGCGGGCAGG
GCAGGGGGAGCCAGTTGCACGCTGTCGCGCTCGATCTTGGCCGTAGCTTGCTGGACTATCGAGCCGACGG
ACTGGAAGGTTTCGCGGGGCGCACGCATGACGGTGCGGCTTACGATGGTTTCGGCATCCTCGGCGGAAAA
CCCCGCGTCGATCAGTTCTTGCCTGTATGCCTTCCGGTCAAACGTCCGATTCATTCACCCTCCTTGCGGG
ATTGCCCCGGAATTAATTCCCCGGATCGATCCGTCGATCTTGATCCCCTGCGCCATCAGATCCTTGGCGG
CAAGAAAGCCATCCAGTTTACTTTGCAGGGCTTCCCAACCTTACCAGAGGGCGCCCCAGCTGGCAATTCC
GGTTCGCTTGCTGTCCATAAAACCGCCCAGTCTAGCTATCGCCATGTAAGCCCACTGCAAGCTACCTGCT
TTCTCTTTGCGCTTGCGTTTTCCCTTGTCCAGATAGCCCAGTAGCTGACATTCATCCGGGGTCAGCACCG
TTTCTGCGGACTGGCTTTCTACGTGGCTGCCATTTTTGGGGTGAGGCCGTTCGCGGCCGAGGGGCGCAGC
CCCTGGGGGGATGGGAGGCCCGCGTTAGCGGGCCGGGAGGGTTCGAGAAGGGGGGGCACCCCCCTTCGGC
GTGCGCGGTCACGCGCACAGGGCGCAGCCCTGGTTAAAAACAAGGTTTATAAATATTGGTTTAAAAGCAG
GTTAAAAGACAGGTTAGCGGTGGCCGAAAAACGGGCGGAAACCCTTGCAAATGCTGGATTTTCTGCCTGT
GGACAGCCCCTCAAATGTCAATAGGTGCGCCCCTCATCTGTCAGCACTCTGCCCCTCAAGTGTCAAGGAT
CGCGCCCCTCATCTGTCAGTAGTCGCGCCCCTCAAGTGTCAATACCGCAGGGCACTTATCCCCAGGCTTG
TCCACATCATCTGTGGGAAACTCGCGTAAAATCAGGCGTTTTCGCCGATTTGCGAGGCTGGCCAGCTCCA
CGTCGCCGGCCGAAATCGAGCCTGCCCCTCATCTGTCAACGCCGCGCCGGGTGAGTCGGCCCCTCAAGTG
TCAACGTCCGCCCCTCATCTGTCAGTGAGGGCCAAGTTTTCCGCGAGGTATCCACAACGCCGGCGGCCCT
ACATGGCTCTGCTGTAGTGAGTGGGTTGCGCTCCGGCAGCGGTCCTGATCCCCCGCAGAAAAAAAGGATC
TCAAGAAGATCCTTTGATCTTTTCTACGGCGCGCCCAGCTGTCTAGGGCGGCGGATTTGTCCTACTCAGG
AGAGCGTTCACCGACAAACAACAGATAAAACGAAAGGCCCAGTCTTTCGACTGAGCCTTTCGTTTTATTT
GATG
Features (pLannotate 1.2.2; 13 found; start..end, strand, type, name):
     14..59      +  promoter       EM7 promoter: synthetic bacterial promoter&nbsp
     98..802     +  CDS            SCEI (sequence partly withheld): SCE1_YEAST - Also known as OMEGA, SECY. Experimental evidence at protein level: Swiss-Prot protein existence level 1. Mitochondrial DNA endonuclease involved in intron homing. It introduces a specific double-strand break in the DNA of the 21S rRNA gene and thus mediates the insertion of an intron, containing its own coding sequence (group I intron), into an intronless gene. Specifically recognizes and cleaves the sequence 5'-TAGGGATAACAGGGTAAT-3'. From Saccharomyces cerevisiae (strain ATCC 204508 / S288c) (Baker's yeast).
    809..865     +  misc_feature   MCS: pUC18/19 multiple cloning site
    873..897     +  CDS            lacZα (fragment): LacZα fragment of β-galactosidase; lacZ fragment
    908..1002    +  terminator     lambda t0 terminator: transcription terminator from phage lambda
   1033..1061    +  promoter       Pc promoter: intI1 (promoter lies within the coding sequence); class 1 integron promoter
   1250..1783    +  CDS            GmR: gentamycin acetyltransferase; aacC1; confers resistance to gentamycin
   1994..2102    +  oriT           oriT: incP origin of transfer
   2163..3311    -  CDS            trfA: trans-acting replication protein that binds to and activates oriV
   3363..3644    -  CDS            tnpA (fragment): TN5P_ECOLX - Also known as tnp. Experimental evidence at protein level: Swiss-Prot protein existence level 1. Mediates transposition of transposon Tn5 by a 'cut and paste' mechanism. First, the monomeric transposase binds the 19 bp inverted DNA repeats flanking the transposon. Then, dimerization of the DNA- bound transposase creates a synaptic DNA complex. After nicking of the first DNA strand, excision of the transposon proceeds through a series of intermediates. The transposase then mediates the insertion of the transposon at a new site by strand transfer. The activity of the wild- type tran
   3704..4235    -  rep_origin     oriV: incP origin of replication
   4291..4326    -  rep_origin     CloDF13 ori (fragment): Plasmids containing the CloDF13 (CDF) origin of replication can be propagated in E. coli cells that contain additional plasmids with compatible origins.
   4362..4448    -  terminator     rrnB T1 terminator: Escherichia coli rrnB; transcription terminator T1 from the E. coli rrnB gene
