[The description below was written by a language model from this plasmid's Addgene catalogue record and pLannotate feature annotations shown in this document.]
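Description:
pSEVA6213S is a low-copy, broad-host-range bacterial plasmid of the SEVA (Standard European Vector Architecture) family, listed as derived from pSEVA121 and built to express the I-SceI homing endonuclease constitutively for genome engineering in Pseudomonas. Replication depends on the IncP (RK2-type) oriV together with the plasmid-encoded trfA gene, whose protein binds and activates oriV. This system works in E. coli as well as in many other Gram-negative hosts. An IncP oriT allows the plasmid to be mobilised by conjugation when transfer functions are supplied in trans. Selection is by gentamicin, through the aacC1 acetyltransferase gene preceded by a class 1 integron Pc promoter. The short tnpA, CloDF13 ori and lacZα matches in the annotation are fragments and probably backbone remnants rather than functional parts.

The cargo is the Saccharomyces cerevisiae mitochondrial meganuclease I-SceI, driven by the synthetic constitutive EM7 promoter. It is followed by a pUC-type multiple cloning site and the lambda t0 terminator, while an rrnB T1 terminator on the other side insulates the cassette. I-SceI cuts an 18 bp recognition sequence that is normally absent from bacterial chromosomes. In the usual workflow, a suicide plasmid carrying such sites is first co-integrated into the genome. The nuclease is then delivered to make a double-strand break, which forces a second homologous recombination event that resolves the co-integrate into either the edited or the wild-type allele. The associated publication applies this approach to Pseudomonas putida alongside CRISPR-Cas9 counterselection. The catalogue gives a total size of 4673 bp, whereas the annotated sequence record is 4451 nt, and the record does not explain this difference.
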