Addgene plasmid #122094: pSEVA6213S
Purpose: constitutive expression of I-SceI for genome engineering in Pseudomonas
Depositing lab: Pablo Ivan Nikel. Depositing organization: Danmarks Tekniske Universitet. Publication: Accelerated genome engineering of Pseudomonas putida by I-SceI-mediated recombination and CRISPR-Cas9 counterselection. Wirth NT, Kozaeva E, Nikel PI. Microb Biotechnol. 2019 Mar 12. doi: 10.1111/1751-7915.13396. PubMed 30861315.
Backbone
  Vector backbone: pSEVA121
  Backbone manufacturer: de Lorenzo´s lab
  Backbone size w/o insert (bp): 3224
  Total vector size (bp): 4673
Growth in bacteria
  Bacterial resistance: Gentamicin, 10 μg/mL
  Growth temperature: 37°C
  Growth strain: DH5alpha
  Copy number: Low Copy
Gene/Insert
  Gene/Insert name: I-SceI restriction endonuclease (alt names: Meganuclease I-SceI; homing endonuclease I-SceI)
  Species: S. cerevisiae (budding yeast)
  Insert size (bp): 886
  Promoter: Pem7
  Cloning method: Unknown
  Sequencing primers: 5′ AGGGCGGCGGATTTGTCC
Terms and licenses: Academic/Nonprofit Terms; Industry Terms: Not Available to Industry
How to cite: pSEVA6213S was a gift from Pablo Ivan Nikel (Addgene plasmid # 122094 ; http://n2t.net/addgene:122094 ; RRID:Addgene_122094)
